>Addgene plasmid #67523 | pCAGGS-FuG-B | depositor full sequence | sequence record 116136 | pCAGGS-FuG-B sequence 6414 bps
GTCGACATTGATTATTGACTAGTTATTAATAGTAATCAATTACGGGGTCATTAGTTCATAGCCCATATAT
GGAGTTCCGCGTTACATAACTTACGGTAAATGGCCCGCCTGGCTGACCGCCCAACGACCCCCGCCCATTG
ACGTCAATAATGACGTATGTTCCCATAGTAACGCCAATAGGGACTTTCCATTGACGTCAATGGGTGGACT
ATTTACGGTAAACTGCCCACTTGGCAGTACATCAAGTGTATCATATGCCAAGTACGCCCCCTATTGACGT
CAATGACGGTAAATGGCCCGCCTGGCATTATGCCCAGTACATGACCTTATGGGACTTTCCTACTTGGCAG
TACATCTACGTATTAGTCATCGCTATTACCATGGGTCGAGGTGAGCCCCACGTTCTGCTTCACTCTCCCC
ATCTCCCCCCCCTCCCCACCCCCAATTTTGTATTTATTTATTTTTTAATTATTTTGTGCAGCGATGGGGG
CGGGGGGGGGGGGGGCGCGCGCCAGGCGGGGCGGGGCGGGGCGAGGGGCGGGGCGGGGCGAGGCGGAGAG
GTGCGGCGGCAGCCAATCAGAGCGGCGCGCTCCGAAAGTTTCCTTTTATGGCGAGGCGGCGGCGGCGGCG
GCCCTATAAAAAGCGAAGCGCGCGGCGGGCGGGAGTCGCTGCGTTGCCTTCGCCCCGTGCCCCGCTCCGC
GCCGCCTCGCGCCGCCCGCCCCGGCTCTGACTGACCGCGTTACTCCCACAGGTGAGCGGGCGGGACGGCC
CTTCTCCTCCGGGCTGTAATTAGCGCTTGGTTTAATGACGGCTCGTTTCTTTTCTGTGGCTGCGTGAAAG
CCTTAAAGGGCTCCGGGAGGGCCCTTTGTGCGGGGGGGAGCGGCTCGGGGGGTGCGTGCGTGTGTGTGTG
CGTGGGGAGCGCCGCGTGCGGCCCGCGCTGCCCGGCGGCTGTGAGCGCTGCGGGCGCGGCGCGGGGCTTT
GTGCGCTCCGCGTGTGCGCGAGGGGAGCGCGGCCGGGGGCGGTGCCCCGCGGTGCGGGGGGGCTGCGAGG
GGAACAAAGGCTGCGTGCGGGGTGTGTGCGTGGGGGGGTGAGCAGGGGGTGTGGGCGCGGCGGTCGGGCT
GTAACCCCCCCCTGCACCCCCCTCCCCGAGTTGCTGAGCACGGCCCGGCTTCGGGTGCGGGGCTCCGTGC
GGGGCGTGGCGCGGGGCTCGCCGTGCCGGGCGGGGGGTGGCGGCAGGTGGGGGTGCCGGGCGGGGCGGGG
CCGCCTCGGGCCGGGGAGGGCTCGGGGGAGGGGCGCGGCGGCCCCGGAGCGCCGGCGGCTGTCGAGGCGC
GGCGAGCCGCAGCCATTGCCTTTTATGGTAATCGTGCGAGAGGGCGCAGGGACTTCCTTTGTCCCAAATC
TGGCGGAGCCGAAATCTGGGAGGCGCCGCCGCACCCCCTCTAGCGGGCGCGGGCGAAGCGGTGCGGCGCC
GGCAGGAAGGAAATGGGCGGGGAGGGCCTTCGTGCGTCGCCGCGCCGCCGTCCCCTTCTCCATCTCCAGC
CTCGGGGCTGCCGCAGGGGGACGGCTGCCTTCGGGGGGGACGGGGCAGGGCGGGGTTCGGCTTCTGGCGT
GTGACCGGCGGCTCTAGAGCCTCTGCTAACCATGTTCATGCCTTCTTCTTTTTCCTACAGCTCCTGGGCA
ACGTGCTGGTTATTGTGCTGTCTCATCATTTTGGCAAAGAATTCGCCCTTAGGAAAGATGGTTCCGCAGG
TTCTTTTGTTTGTACTCCTTCTGGGTTTTTCGTTGTGTTTCGGGAAGTTCCCCATTTACACGATACCAGA
CGAACTTGGTCCCTGGAGCCCTATTGACATACACCATCTCAGCTGTCCAAATAACCTGGTTGTGGAGGAT
GAAGGATGTACCAACCTGTCCGAGTTCTCCTACATGGAACTCAAAGTGGGATACATCTCAGCCATCAAAG
TGAACGGGTTCACTTGCACAGGTGTTGTGACAGAGGCAGAGACCTACACCAACTTTGTTGGTTATGTCAC
AACCACATTCAAGAGAAAGCATTTCCGCCCCACCCCAGACGCATGTAGAGCCGCGTATAACTGGAAGATG
GCCGGTGACCCCAGATATGAAGAGTCCCTACACAATCCATACCCCGACTACCACTGGCTTCGAACTGTAA
GAACCACCAAAGAGTCCCTCATTATCATATCCCCAAGTGTGACAGATTTGGACCCATATGACAAATCCCT
TCACTCAAGGGTCTTCCCTGGCGGAAAGTGCTCAGGAATAACGGTGTCCTCTACCTACTGCTCAACTAAC
CATGATTACACCATTTGGATGCCCGAGAATCCGAGACCAAGGACACCTTGTGACATTTTTACCAATAGCA
GAGGGAAGAGAGCATCCAACGGGAACAAGACTTGCGGCTTTGTGGATGAAAGAGGCCTGTATAAGTCTCT
AAAAGGAGCATGCAGGCTCAAGTTATGTGGAGTTCTTGGACTTAGACTTATGGATGGAACATGGGTCGCG
ATGCAAACATCAGATGAGACCAAATGGTGCCCTCCAGATCAGTTGGTGAATTTGCACGACTTTCGCTCAG
ACGAGATCGAGCATCTCGTTGTGGAGGAGTTAGTTAAGAAAAGAGAGGAATGTCTGGATGCATTAGAGTC
CATCATGACCACCAAGTCAGTAAGTTTCAGACGTCTCAGTCACCTGAGAAAACTTGTCCCAGGGTTTGGA
AAAGCATATACCATATTCAACAAAACCTTGATGGAGGCTGATGCTCACTACAAGTCAGTCCGGACCTGGA
ATGAGATCATCCCCTCAAAAGGGTGTTTGAAAGTTGGAGGAAGGTGCCATCCTCATGTGAACGGGGTGTT
TTTCAATGGTATAATATTAGGGCCTGACGACCATGTCCTAATCCCAGAGATGCAATCATCCCTCCTCCAG
CAACATATGGAGTTGTTGGAATCTTCAGTTATCCCCCTGATGCACCCCCTGGCAGACCCTTCTACAGTTT
TCAAAGAAGGTGATGAGGCTGAGGATTTTGTTGAAGTTCACCTCCCCGATGTGTACAAACAGATCTCAGG
GGTTGACCTGGGTCTCCCGAACTGGGGAAAGTATGTATTGATGACTGCAGGGGCCATGATTGGCCTGGTG
TTGATATTTTCCCTAATGACATGGTGCAGAGTTGGTATCCATCTTTGCATTAAATTAAAGCACACCAAGA
AAAGACAGATTTATACAGACATAGAGATGAACCGACTTGGAAAGTAACTCAAATCCTGCACAACAGATTC
TTCATGTTTGGACCAAATCAACTTGTGATACCATGCTCAAAGAGGCCTCAATTATATTTGAGTTTTTAAT
TTTTATGAAAAAAAAAAAAAAAAACGGAATTCCTGCAGCCCCCAACAACCGGTACCTCTAGAACTATAGC
TAGCAGATCTTTTTCCCTCTGCCAAAAATTATGGGGACATCATGAAGCCCCTTGAGCATCTGACTTCTGG
CTAATAAAGGAAATTTATTTTCATTGCAATAGTGTGTTGGAATTTTTTGTGTCTCTCACTCGGAAGGACA
TATGGGAGGGCAAATCATTTAAAACATCAGAATGAGTATTTGGTTTAGAGTTTGGCAACATATGCCATAT
GCTGGCTGCCATGAACAAAGGTGGCTATAAAGAGGTCATCAGTATATGAAACAGCCCCCTGCTGTCCATT
CCTTATTCCATAGAAAAGCCTTGACTTGAGGTTAGATTTTTTTTATATTTTGTTTTGTGTTATTTTTTTC
TTTAACATCCCTAAAATTTTCCTTACATGTTTTACTAGCCAGATTTTTCCTCCTCTCCTGACTACTCCCA
GTCATAGCTGTCCCTCTTCTCTTATGAAGATCCCTCGACCTGCAGCCCAAGCTTGGCGTAATCATGGTCA
TAGCTGTTTCCTGTGTGAAATTGTTATCCGCTCACAATTCCACACAACATACGAGCCGGAAGCATAAAGT
GTAAAGCCTGGGGTGCCTAATGAGTGAGCTAACTCACATTAATTGCGTTGCGCTCACTGCCCGCTTTCCA
GTCGGGAAACCTGTCGTGCCAGCGGATCCGCATCTCAATTAGTCAGCAACCATAGTCCCGCCCCTAACTC
CGCCCATCCCGCCCCTAACTCCGCCCAGTTCCGCCCATTCTCCGCCCCATGGCTGACTAATTTTTTTTAT
TTATGCAGAGGCCGAGGCCGCCTCGGCCTCTGAGCTATTCCAGAAGTAGTGAGGAGGCTTTTTTGGAGGC
CTAGGCTTTTGCAAAAAGCTAACTTGTTTATTGCAGCTTATAATGGTTACAAATAAAGCAATAGCATCAC
AAATTTCACAAATAAAGCATTTTTTTCACTGCATTCTAGTTGTGGTTTGTCCAAACTCATCAATGTATCT
TATCATGTCTGGATCCGCTGCATTAATGAATCGGCCAACGCGCGGGGAGAGGCGGTTTGCGTATTGGGCG
CTCTTCCGCTTCCTCGCTCACTGACTCGCTGCGCTCGGTCGTTCGGCTGCGGCGAGCGGTATCAGCTCAC
TCAAAGGCGGTAATACGGTTATCCACAGAATCAGGGGATAACGCAGGAAAGAACATGTGAGCAAAAGGCC
AGCAAAAGGCCAGGAACCGTAAAAAGGCCGCGTTGCTGGCGTTTTTCCATAGGCTCCGCCCCCCTGACGA
GCATCACAAAAATCGACGCTCAAGTCAGAGGTGGCGAAACCCGACAGGACTATAAAGATACCAGGCGTTT
CCCCCTGGAAGCTCCCTCGTGCGCTCTCCTGTTCCGACCCTGCCGCTTACCGGATACCTGTCCGCCTTTC
TCCCTTCGGGAAGCGTGGCGCTTTCTCAATGCTCACGCTGTAGGTATCTCAGTTCGGTGTAGGTCGTTCG
CTCCAAGCTGGGCTGTGTGCACGAACCCCCCGTTCAGCCCGACCGCTGCGCCTTATCCGGTAACTATCGT
CTTGAGTCCAACCCGGTAAGACACGACTTATCGCCACTGGCAGCAGCCACTGGTAACAGGATTAGCAGAG
CGAGGTATGTAGGCGGTGCTACAGAGTTCTTGAAGTGGTGGCCTAACTACGGCTACACTAGAAGGACAGT
ATTTGGTATCTGCGCTCTGCTGAAGCCAGTTACCTTCGGAAAAAGAGTTGGTAGCTCTTGATCCGGCAAA
CAAACCACCGCTGGTAGCGGTGGTTTTTTTGTTTGCAAGCAGCAGATTACGCGCAGAAAAAAAGGATCTC
AAGAAGATCCTTTGATCTTTTCTACGGGGTCTGACGCTCAGTGGAACGAAAACTCACGTTAAGGGATTTT
GGTCATGAGATTATCAAAAAGGATCTTCACCTAGATCCTTTTAAATTAAAAATGAAGTTTTAAATCAATC
TAAAGTATATATGAGTAAACTTGGTCTGACAGTTACCAATGCTTAATCAGTGAGGCACCTATCTCAGCGA
TCTGTCTATTTCGTTCATCCATAGTTGCCTGACTCCCCGTCGTGTAGATAACTACGATACGGGAGGGCTT
ACCATCTGGCCCCAGTGCTGCAATGATACCGCGAGACCCACGCTCACCGGCTCCAGATTTATCAGCAATA
AACCAGCCAGCCGGAAGGGCCGAGCGCAGAAGTGGTCCTGCAACTTTATCCGCCTCCATCCAGTCTATTA
ATTGTTGCCGGGAAGCTAGAGTAAGTAGTTCGCCAGTTAATAGTTTGCGCAACGTTGTTGCCATTGCTAC
AGGCATCGTGGTGTCACGCTCGTCGTTTGGTATGGCTTCATTCAGCTCCGGTTCCCAACGATCAAGGCGA
GTTACATGATCCCCCATGTTGTGCAAAAAAGCGGTTAGCTCCTTCGGTCCTCCGATCGTTGTCAGAAGTA
AGTTGGCCGCAGTGTTATCACTCATGGTTATGGCAGCACTGCATAATTCTCTTACTGTCATGCCATCCGT
AAGATGCTTTTCTGTGACTGGTGAGTACTCAACCAAGTCATTCTGAGAATAGTGTATGCGGCGACCGAGT
TGCTCTTGCCCGGCGTCAATACGGGATAATACCGCGCCACATAGCAGAACTTTAAAAGTGCTCATCATTG
GAAAACGTTCTTCGGGGCGAAAACTCTCAAGGATCTTACCGCTGTTGAGATCCAGTTCGATGTAACCCAC
TCGTGCACCCAACTGATCTTCAGCATCTTTTACTTTCACCAGCGTTTCTGGGTGAGCAAAAACAGGAAGG
CAAAATGCCGCAAAAAAGGGAATAAGGGCGACACGGAAATGTTGAATACTCATACTCTTCCTTTTTCAAT
ATTATTGAAGCATTTATCAGGGTTATTGTCTCATGAGCGGATACATATTTGAATGTATTTAGAAAAATAA
ACAAATAGGGGTTCCGCGCACATTTCCCCGAAAAGTGCCACCTG
Features (pLannotate 1.2.2; 18 found; start..end, strand, type, name):
      4..383     +  enhancer       CMV enhancer: human cytomegalovirus immediate early enhancer
    386..661     +  promoter       chicken β-actin promoter: No description available
    662..1670    +  intron         chimeric intron: chimera between introns from chicken β-actin and rabbit β-globin
   1668..1724    +  CDS            HBB (fragment): HBB_LEPEU - Experimental evidence at protein level: Swiss-Prot protein existence level 1. Involved in oxygen transport from the lung to the various peripheral tissues. From Lepus europaeus (European hare).
   1738..3180    +  CDS            G (fragment): GLYCO_RABVR - Experimental evidence at protein level: Swiss-Prot protein existence level 1. Attaches the virus to host cellular receptor, inducing endocytosis of the virion. In the endosome, the acidic pH induces conformational changes in the glycoprotein trimer, which trigger fusion between virus and cell membrane. There is convincing in vitro evidence that the muscular form of the nicotinic acetylcholine receptor (nAChR), the neuronal cell adhesion molecule (NCAM), and the p75 neurotrophin receptor (p75NTR) bind glycoprotein and thereby facilitate rabies virus entry into cells (By similarity
   3232..3264    +  CDS            VSV-G tag: epitope tag from vesicular stomatitis virus G protein
   3503..3558    +  polyA_signal   β-globin poly(A) signal: rabbit β-globin polyadenylation signal (Gil and Proudfoot, 1987)
   3941..3957    -  protein_bind   lac operator: The lac repressor binds to the lac operator to inhibit transcription in E. coli. This inhibition can be relieved by adding lactose or isopropyl-β-D-thiogalactopyranoside (IPTG). lac repressor encoded by lacI
   3965..3995    -  promoter       lac promoter: promoter for the E. coli lac operon
   4010..4031    -  protein_bind   CAP binding site: CAP binding activates transcription in the presence of cAMP. E. coli catabolite activator protein
   4044..4083    -  CDS            lacI (fragment): lac repressor; lacI; The lac repressor binds to the lac operator to inhibit transcription in E. coli. This inhibition can be relieved by adding lactose or isopropyl-β-D-thiogalactopyranoside (IPTG).
   4090..4112    +  promoter       SV40 promoter (fragment): SV40 enhancer and early promoter
   4136..4271    +  rep_origin     SV40 ori: SV40 origin of replication
   4291..4425    +  polyA_signal   SV40 poly(A) signal: SV40 polyadenylation signal
   4427..4481    -  CDS            lacI (fragment): lac repressor; lacI; The lac repressor binds to the lac operator to inhibit transcription in E. coli. This inhibition can be relieved by adding lactose or isopropyl-β-D-thiogalactopyranoside (IPTG).
   4664..5252    -  rep_origin     ori: high-copy-number ColE1/pMB1/pBR322/pUC origin of replication
   5423..6283    -  CDS            AmpR: β-lactamase; bla; confers resistance to ampicillin, carbenicillin, and related antibiotics
   6284..6388    -  promoter       AmpR promoter: bla
