[The description below was written by a language model from this plasmid's Addgene catalogue record and pLannotate feature annotations shown in this document.]
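Description:
pCAGGS-FuG-B is a mammalian expression plasmid that supplies the envelope glycoprotein for pseudotyping lentiviral particles. It is catalogued as a lentiviral-type plasmid, but the feature table shows no LTRs or packaging signal, so it acts as an envelope helper rather than a transfer vector. It is built on the pCAGGS backbone and is maintained in E. coli through a high-copy ColE1/pUC-type origin with ampicillin selection (AmpR with its own bla promoter). The backbone also carries remnants of the lac promoter/operator region, an SV40 origin of replication and an SV40 poly(A) signal. The SV40 origin can allow episomal amplification in cells expressing large T antigen.

The payload is fusion glycoprotein type B (FuG-B), an insert of about 1.5 kb expressed from the CAG(GS) promoter, which comprises the CMV immediate-early enhancer, the chicken β-actin promoter and a chimeric β-actin/β-globin intron. Transcripts are terminated by the rabbit β-globin polyadenylation signal. FuG-B is a chimera of rabies virus glycoprotein, here from the CVS strain, and vesicular stomatitis virus glycoprotein. In the annotation, most of the reading frame matches rabies G. A short C-terminal stretch is labelled as a VSV-G epitope tag, which is consistent with the VSV-G-derived portion lying at the C-terminal end of the fusion. The exact domain boundaries are not stated in the record.

The plasmid is intended for producing HiRet vectors, lentiviral particles coated with the type B envelope for highly efficient retrograde gene transfer. The annotated sequence is 6,414 nt, slightly shorter than the catalogued total of 6,421 bp.
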