Addgene plasmid #67523: pCAGGS-FuG-B
Purpose: This is an envelope gene encoding plasmid to make retrogradely lentiviral vector. You can make type B envelope coating virus particle with HiRet by using this plasmid.
Depositing lab: Kazuto Kobayashi. Depositing organization: Fukushima Medical University. Publication: A lentiviral strategy for highly efficient retrograde gene transfer by pseudotyping with fusion envelope glycoprotein. Kato S, Kobayashi K, Inoue K, Kuramochi M, Okada T, Yaginuma H, Morimoto K, Shimada T, Takada M, Kobayashi K. Hum Gene Ther. 2011 Feb;22(2):197-206. doi: 10.1089/hum.2009.179. Epub 2011 Jan 27. PubMed 20954846.
Backbone
  Vector backbone: pCAGGS vector
  Backbone size w/o insert (bp): 4900
  Total vector size (bp): 6421
  Vector type: Lentiviral
Growth in bacteria
  Bacterial resistance: Ampicillin, 100 μg/mL
  Growth temperature: 37°C
  Growth strain: Stbl3
  Growth instructions: DH5alpha is also a suitable growth strain.
  Copy number: High Copy
Gene/Insert
  Gene/Insert name: Fusion Glycoprotein type B (alt name: FuG-B)
  Species: G. gallus (chicken), B. taurus (bovine); Vesicular stomatitis Indiana virus, Rabies virus, Cytomegalovirus, Simian virus 40, Oryctolagus cuniculus
  Insert size (bp): 1530
  Promoter: CAGGS
  Tag / fusion protein: Fusion protein of Vesicular stomatitis Indiana virus and Rabies virus (C terminal on backbone)
  Cloning method: Unknown
  Sequencing primers: 5′ Unknown; 3′ Unknown
Resource information
  A portion of this plasmid was derived from a plasmid made by: Fusion glycoproteins are composed of parts of rabies virus glycoprotein (RV-G) and vesicular stomatitis virus glycoprotein (VSV-G). In three glycoproteins including FuG-B, FuG-C, and FuG-E, the sequences of RV-G are derived from the challenged virus standard (CVS) strain of rabies virus, whereas those in FuG-B2 are from Pasteur virus (PV) strain of the virus. The CVS RV-G cDNA was provided by Dr. K. Morimoto at Yasuda Women’s University (Hiroshima, Japan) (ref: MORIMOTO, K., HOOPER, D.C., CARBAUGH, H., FU, Z.F., KOPROWSKI, H., and DIETZSCHOLD, B. Rabies virus quasispecies: implications for pathogenesis. Proc. Natl. Acad. Sci. USA 95, 3152-3156, 1998), and the PV RV-G cDNA was chemically synthesized on the basis of the GenBank data (accession number: GU992322). The VSV-G cDNA was provided by Dr. A. Nienhuis at St. Jude Children’s Research Hospital.
Terms and licenses: Academic/Nonprofit Terms; Industry Terms: Not Available to Industry
How to cite: pCAGGS-FuG-B was a gift from Kazuto Kobayashi (Addgene plasmid # 67523 ; http://n2t.net/addgene:67523 ; RRID:Addgene_67523)
