>Addgene plasmid #67523 | pCAGGS-FuG-B | addgene partial sequence | sequence record 118271 | pQE-Fwd 5'-CCCGAAAAGTGCCACCTG-3'
TAATCAATTACGGGGTCATTAGTTCATAGCCCATATATGGAGTTCCGCGTTACATAACTTACGGTAAATG
GCCCGCCTGGCTGACCGCCCAACGACCCCCGCCCATTGACGTCAATAATGACGTATGTTCCCATAGTAAC
GCCAATAGGGACTTTCCATTGACGTCAATGGGTGGAGTATTTACGGTAAACTGCCCACTTGGCAGTACAT
CAAGTGTATCATATGCCAAGTACGCCCCCTATTGACGTCAATGACGGTAAATGGCCCGCCTGGCATTATG
CCCAGTACATGACCTTATGGGACTTTCCTACTTGGCAGTACATCTACGTATTAGTCATCGCTATTACCAT
GGTCGAGGTGAGCCCCACGTTCTGCTTCACTCTCCCCATCTCCCCCCCCTCCCCACCCCCAATTTTGTAT
TTATTTATTTTTTAATTATTTTGTGCAGCGATGGGGGCGGGGGGGGGGGGGGG
