>Addgene plasmid #67523 | pCAGGS-FuG-B | addgene partial sequence | sequence record 118272 | M13-Rev 5'-CAGGAAACAGCTATGACC-3'
GGTCGAGGGATCTCCATAAGAGAAGAGGGACAGCTATGACTGGGAGTAGTCAGGAGAGGAGGAAAAATCT
GGCTAGTAAAACATGTAAGGAAAATTTTAGGGATGTTAAAGAAAAAAATAACACAAAACAAAATATAAAA
AAAATCTAACCTCAAGTCAAGGCTTTTCTATGGAATAAGGAATGGACAGCAGGGGGCTGTTTCATATACT
GATGACCTCTTTATAGCCACCTTTGTTCATGGCAGCCAGCATATGGCATATGTTGCCAAACTCTAAACCA
AATACTCATTCTGATGTTTTAAATGATTTGCCCTCCCATATGTCCTTCCGAGTGAGAGACACAAAAAATT
CCAACACACTATTGCAATGAAAATAAATTTCCTTTATTAGCCAGAAGTCAGATGCTCAAGGGGCTTCATG
ATGTCCCCATAATTTTTGGCAGAGGGAAAAAGATCTGCTAGCTATAGTTCTAGAGGTACCGGTTGTTGGG
GGCTGCAGGAATTCCGTTTTTTTTTTTTTTTTTCATAAAAATTAAAAACTCAAATATAATTGAGGCCTCT
TTGAGCATGGTATCACAAGTTGATTTGGTCCAAACATGAAGAATCTGTTGTGCAGGATTTGAGTTACTTT
CCAAGTCGGTTCATCTCTATGTCTGTATAAATCTGTCTTTTCTTGGTGTGCTTTAATTTAATGCAAAGAT
GGATACCAACTCTTCTGCACCATGTCATTAGGGAAAATATCAACACCAGGCCAATCATGGCCCCTGC
