>Addgene plasmid #67523 | pCAGGS-FuG-B | addgene partial sequence | sequence record 119158 | pCAG-F 5'-GCAACGTGCTGGTTATTGTG-3'
ATTCGCCCTTAGGAAAGATGGTTCCGCAGGTTCTTTTGTTTGTACTCCTTCTGGGTTTTTCGTTGTGTTT
CGGGAAGTTCCCCATTTACACGATACCAGACGAACTTGGTCCCTGGAGCCCTATTGACATACACCATCTC
AGCTGTCCAAATAACCTGGTTGTGGAGGATGAAGGATGTACCAACCTGTCCGAGTTCTCCTACATGGAAC
TCAAAGTGGGATACATCTCAGCCATCAAAGTGAACGGGTTCACTTGCACAGGTGTTGTGACAGAGGCAGA
GACCTACACCAACTTTGTTGGTTATGTCACAACCACATTCAAGAGAAAGCATTTCCGCCCCACCCCAGAC
GCATGTAGAGCCGCGTATAACTGGAAGATGGCCGGTGACCCCAGATATGAAGAGTCCCTACACAATCCAT
ACCCCGACTACCACTGGCTTCGAACTGTAAGAACCACCAAAGAGTCCCTCATTATCATATCCCCAAGTGT
GACAGATTTGGACCCATATGACAAATCCCTTCACTCAAGGGTCTTCCCTGGCGGAAAGTG
