>Addgene plasmid #67523 | pCAGGS-FuG-B | addgene partial sequence | sequence record 119159 | pCAG-F 5'-GCAACGTGCTGGTTATTGTG-3'
TCGCCCTTAGGAAAGATGGTTCCGCAGGTTCTTTTGTTTGTACTCCTTCTGGGTTTTTCGTTGTGTTTCG
GGAAGTTCCCCATTTACACGATACCAGACGAACTTGGTCCCTGGAGCCCTATTGACATACACCATCTCAG
CTGTCCAAATAACCTGGTTGTGGAGGATGAAGGATGTACCAACCTGTCCGAGTTCTCCTACATGGAACTC
AAAGTGGGATACATCTCAGCCATCAAAGTGAACGGGTTCACTTGCACAGGTGTTGTGACAGAGGCAGAGA
CCTACACCAACTTTGTTGGTTATGTCACAACCACATTCAAGAGAAAGCATTTCCGCCCCACCCCAGACGC
ATGTAGAGCCGCGTATAACTGGAAGATGGCCGGTGACCCCAGATATGAAGAGTCCCTACACAATCCATAC
CCCGACTACCACTGGCTTCGAACTGTAAGAACCACCAAAGAGTCCCTCATTATCATATCCCCAAGTGTGA
CAGATTTGGACCCATATGACAAATCCCTTCACTCAAGGGTCTTCCCTGGCGGAAAGTGCTCAGGAATAAC
GGTGTCCTCTACCTACTGCTCAACTAACCATGATTACACCATTTGGATGCCCGAGAATCCGAGACCAAGG
ACACCTTGTGACATTTTTACCAATAGCAGAGGGAAGAGAGCATCCAACGGGAACAAGACTTGCGG
